>Addgene plasmid #106798 | gh128 | addgene full sequence | sequence record 221290 | Addgene Assembled Full Sequence
CTAAATTGTAAGCGTTAATATTTTGTTAAAATTCGCGTTAAATTTTTGTTAAATCAGCTCATTTTTTAAC
CAATAGGCCGAAATCGGCAAAATCCCTTATAAATCAAAAGAATAGACCGAGATAGGGTTGAGTGGCCGCT
ACAGGGCGCTCCCATTCGCCATTCAGGCTGCGCAACTGTTGGGAAGGGCGTTTCGGTGCGGGCCTCTTCG
CTATTACGCCAGCTGGCGAAAGGGGGATGTGCTGCAAGGCGATTAAGTTGGGTAACGCCAGGGTTTTCCC
AGTCACGACGTTGTAAAACGACGGCCAGTGAGCGCGACGTAATACGACTCACTATAGGGCGAATTGGCGG
AAGGCCGTCAAGGCCACGTGTCTTGTCCAGAGCTCGATATCGAATTCGAGGGCCTATTTCCCATGATTCC
TTCATATTTGCATATACGATACAAGGCTGTTAGAGAGATAATTGGAATTAATTTGACTGTAAACACAAAG
ATATTAGTACAAAATACGTGACGTAGAAAGTAATAATTTCTTGGGTAGTTTGCAGTTTTAAAATTATGTT
TTAAAATGGACTATCATATGCTTACCGTAACTTGAAAGTATTTCGATTTCTTGGCTTTATATATCTTGTG
GAAAGGACGAAACACCGACAGTTCAGCAGGGCGACGGTTTTAGAGCTAGAAATAGCAAGTTAAAATAAGG
CTAGTCCGTTATCAACTTGAAAAAGTGGCACCGAGTCGGTGCTTTTTTTGGTACCTGGAGCACAAGACTG
GCCTCATGGGCCTTCCGCTCACTGCCCGCTTTCCAGTCGGGAAACCTGTCGTGCCAGCTGCATTAACATG
GTCATAGCTGTTTCCTTGCGTATTGGGCGCTCTCCGCTTCCTCGCTCACTGACTCGCTGCGCTCGGTCGT
TCGGGTAAAGCCTGGGGTGCCTAATGAGCAAAAGGCCAGCAAAAGGCCAGGAACCGTAAAAAGGCCGCGT
TGCTGGCGTTTTTCCATAGGCTCCGCCCCCCTGACGAGCATCACAAAAATCGACGCTCAAGTCAGAGGTG
GCGAAACCCGACAGGACTATAAAGATACCAGGCGTTTCCCCCTGGAAGCTCCCTCGTGCGCTCTCCTGTT
CCGACCCTGCCGCTTACCGGATACCTGTCCGCCTTTCTCCCTTCGGGAAGCGTGGCGCTTTCTCATAGCT
CACGCTGTAGGTATCTCAGTTCGGTGTAGGTCGTTCGCTCCAAGCTGGGCTGTGTGCACGAACCCCCCGT
TCAGCCCGACCGCTGCGCCTTATCCGGTAACTATCGTCTTGAGTCCAACCCGGTAAGACACGACTTATCG
CCACTGGCAGCAGCCACTGGTAACAGGATTAGCAGAGCGAGGTATGTAGGCGGTGCTACAGAGTTCTTGA
AGTGGTGGCCTAACTACGGCTACACTAGAAGAACAGTATTTGGTATCTGCGCTCTGCTGAAGCCAGTTAC
CTTCGGAAAAAGAGTTGGTAGCTCTTGATCCGGCAAACAAACCACCGCTGGTAGCGGTGGTTTTTTTGTT
TGCAAGCAGCAGATTACGCGCAGAAAAAAAGGATCTCAAGAAGATCCTTTGATCTTTTCTACGGGGTCTG
ACGCTCAGTGGAACGAAAACTCACGTTAAGGGATTTTGGTCATGAGATTATCAAAAAGGATCTTCACCTA
GATCCTTTTAAATTAAAAATGAAGTTTTAAATCAATCTAAAGTATATATGAGTAAACTTGGTCTGACAGT
TACCAATGCTTAATCAGTGAGGCACCTATCTCAGCGATCTGTCTATTTCGTTCATCCATAGTTGCCTGAC
TCCCCGTCGTGTAGATAACTACGATACGGGAGGGCTTACCATCTGGCCCCAGTGCTGCAATGATACCGCG
AGAACCACGCTCACCGGCTCCAGATTTATCAGCAATAAACCAGCCAGCCGGAAGGGCCGAGCGCAGAAGT
GGTCCTGCAACTTTATCCGCCTCCATCCAGTCTATTAATTGTTGCCGGGAAGCTAGAGTAAGTAGTTCGC
CAGTTAATAGTTTGCGCAACGTTGTTGCCATTGCTACAGGCATCGTGGTGTCACGCTCGTCGTTTGGTAT
GGCTTCATTCAGCTCCGGTTCCCAACGATCAAGGCGAGTTACATGATCCCCCATGTTGTGCAAAAAAGCG
GTTAGCTCCTTCGGTCCTCCGATCGTTGTCAGAAGTAAGTTGGCCGCAGTGTTATCACTCATGGTTATGG
CAGCACTGCATAATTCTCTTACTGTCATGCCATCCGTAAGATGCTTTTCTGTGACTGGTGAGTACTCAAC
CAAGTCATTCTGAGAATAGTGTATGCGGCGACCGAGTTGCTCTTGCCCGGCGTCAATACGGGATAATACC
GCGCCACATAGCAGAACTTTAAAAGTGCTCATCATTGGAAAACGTTCTTCGGGGCGAAAACTCTCAAGGA
TCTTACCGCTGTTGAGATCCAGTTCGATGTAACCCACTCGTGCACCCAACTGATCTTCAGCATCTTTTAC
TTTCACCAGCGTTTCTGGGTGAGCAAAAACAGGAAGGCAAAATGCCGCAAAAAAGGGAATAAGGGCGACA
CGGAAATGTTGAATACTCATACTCTTCCTTTTTCAATATTATTGAAGCATTTATCAGGGTTATTGTCTCA
TGAGCGGATACATATTTGAATGTATTTAGAAAAATAAACAAATAGGGGTTCCGCGCACATTTCCCCGAAA
AGTGCCAC
Features (pLannotate 1.2.2; 10 found; start..end, strand, type, name):
      3..134     -  rep_origin     M13 ori (fragment): M13 bacteriophage origin of replication; arrow indicates direction of (+) strand synthesis
    155..311     -  CDS            lacZα (fragment): LacZα fragment of β-galactosidase; lacZ fragment
    320..338     +  promoter       T7 promoter: promoter for bacteriophage T7 RNA polymerase
    398..638     +  promoter       U6 promoter: RNA polymerase III promoter for human U6 snRNA
    667..742     +  misc_RNA       gRNA scaffold: guide RNA scaffold for the Streptococcus pyogenes CRISPR/Cas9 system
    789..836     -  CDS            lacI (fragment): lac repressor; lacI; The lac repressor binds to the lac operator to inhibit transcription in E. coli. This inhibition can be relieved by adding lactose or isopropyl-β-D-thiogalactopyranoside (IPTG).
    873..913     -  rep_origin     RSF ori (fragment): Plasmids containing the RSF 1030 origin of replication can be propagated in E. coli cells that contain additional plasmids with compatible origins.
    991..1579    -  rep_origin     ori: high-copy-number ColE1/pMB1/pBR322/pUC origin of replication
   1750..2610    -  CDS            AmpR: β-lactamase; bla; confers resistance to ampicillin, carbenicillin, and related antibiotics
   2611..2715    -  promoter       AmpR promoter: bla
