[The description below was written by a language model from this plasmid's Addgene catalogue record and pLannotate feature annotations shown in this document.]
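Description:
gh128 is a small (about 2.7 kb) mammalian expression plasmid that produces a single guide RNA directed against human XYLT2, the gene encoding xylosyltransferase 2. It is built on the EPB104 gRNA cloning backbone and belongs to a validated gRNA library for CRISPR/Cas9 targeting of the human glycosyltransferase genes. In bacteria it is maintained at high copy through a ColE1/pUC-type origin and selected with ampicillin via the β-lactamase gene and its native promoter.

The functional cassette consists of a human U6 promoter, which recruits RNA polymerase III, followed by a short gap that corresponds to the position of the 20-nucleotide XYLT2-specific protospacer, and then the Streptococcus pyogenes Cas9 guide RNA scaffold. Transcription from U6 therefore yields a complete chimeric sgRNA. The plasmid carries no Cas9 coding sequence and no mammalian selection marker or reporter, so the nuclease must be supplied separately, for example from a co-transfected Cas9 plasmid or a Cas9-expressing cell line. A T7 promoter lies upstream of the U6 promoter and serves as the sequencing primer site. The remaining annotations (fragments of an M13 origin, lacZα, lacI and an RSF origin) are partial remnants of the parental cloning vector and are unlikely to be functional. The record lists restriction enzyme cloning but does not identify the sites used.

The construct is typically used for transient delivery into human cells to knock out or edit XYLT2, for example in studies of glycosylation.
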