Addgene plasmid #106798: gh128
Purpose: expression of gRNA targeting XYLT2
Depositing lab: Eric-Paul Bennett. Depositing organization: University of Copenhagen. Publication: A validated gRNA library for CRISPR/Cas9 targeting of the human glycosyltransferase genome. Narimatsu Y, Joshi HJ, Zhang Y, Gomes C, Chen YH, Lorenzetti F, Furukawa S, Schjoldager K, Hansen L, Clausen H, Bennett EP, Wandall HH. Glycobiology. 2018 Jan 5. pii: 4791732. doi: 10.1093/glycob/cwx101. PubMed 29315387.
Backbone
  Vector backbone: EPB104
  Backbone manufacturer: Eric-Paul Bennett (Addgene plasmid # 68369)
  Backbone size w/o insert (bp): 2376
  Vector type: Mammalian Expression
Growth in bacteria
  Bacterial resistance: Ampicillin, 100 μg/mL
  Growth temperature: 37°C
  Growth strain: DH5alpha
  Copy number: High Copy
Gene/Insert
  Gene/Insert name: XYLT2
  gRNA/shRNA sequence: GACAGTTCAGCAGGGCGACG
  Species: H. sapiens (human)
  Entrez Gene: XYLT2 (a.k.a. PXYLT2, SOS, XT-II, XT2, xylT-II)
  Cloning method: Restriction Enzyme; 5′ cloning site unknown (unknown if destroyed); 3′ cloning site unknown (unknown if destroyed)
  Sequencing primers: 5′ T7NP
Terms and licenses: Academic/Nonprofit Terms; Industry Terms: Not Available to Industry
How to cite: gh128 was a gift from Eric-Paul Bennett (Addgene plasmid # 106798 ; http://n2t.net/addgene:106798 ; RRID:Addgene_106798)
