>Addgene plasmid #106798 | gh128 | addgene partial sequence | sequence record 221291 | hU6-F 5'-GAGGGCCTATTTCCCATGATT-3'
AATTGGAATTAATTTGACTGTAAACACAAAGATATTAGTACAAAATACGTGACGTAGAAAGTAATAATTT
CTTGGGTAGTTTGCAGTTTTAAAATTATGTTTTAAAATGGACTATCATATGCTTACCGTAACTTGAAAGT
ATTTCGATTTCTTGGCTTTATATATCTTGTGGAAAGGACGAAACACCGACAGTTCAGCAGGGCGACGGTT
TTAGAGCTAGAAATAGCAAGTTAAAATAAGGCTAGTCCGTTATCAACTTGAAAAAGTGGCACCGAGTCGG
TGCTTTTTTTGGTACCTGGAGCACAAGACTGGCCTCATGGGCCTTCCGCTCACTGCCCGCTTTCCAGTCG
GGAAACCTGTCGTGCCAGCTGCATTAACATGGTCATAGCTGTTTCCTTGCGTATTGGGCGCTCTCCGCTT
CCTCGCTCACTGACTCGCTGCGCTCGGTCGTTCGGGTAAAGCCTGGGGTGCCTAATGAGCAAAAGGCCAG
CAAAAGGCCAGGAACCGTAAAAAGGCCGCGTTGCTGGCGTTTTTCCATAGGCTCCGCCCCCCTGACGAGC
ATCACAAAAATCGACGCTCAAGTCAGAGGTGGCGAAACCCGACAGGACTATAAAGATACCAGGCGTTTCC
CCCTGGAAGCTCCCTCGTGCGCTCTCCTGTTCCGACCCTGCCGCTTACCGGATACCTGTCCGCCTTTCTC
CCTTCGGGAAGCGTGGCGCTTTCTCATAGCTCACGCTGTAGGTATCTCAGTTCGGTGTAGGTCGTTCGCT
CCAAGCTGGGCTGTGTGCACGAACCCCCCGTTCAGCCCGACCGCTGCGCCTTATCCGGTAACTATCGTCT
TGAGTCCAACCCGGTAAGACACGACTTATCGCCACTGGCAGCAGCCACTGGTAACAGGATTAGCAGAGCG
AGGTATGTAGGCGGTGCTACAGAGTTCTTGAAGTGGTGG
